Addgene plasmid #101765: pMH-MYC
Purpose: (Empty Backbone) Gateway-compatible destination vector for mammalian expression of N-terminal Myc-tag fusion protein
Depositing lab: Michael Huen. Depositing organization: University of Hong Kong. Publication: Dual-utility NLS drives RNF169-dependent DNA damage responses. An L, Jiang Y, Ng HH, Man EP, Chen J, Khoo US, Gong Q, Huen MS. Proc Natl Acad Sci U S A. 2017 Apr 4;114(14):E2872-E2881. doi: 10.1073/pnas.1616602114. Epub 2017 Mar 21. PubMed 28325877.
Backbone
  Vector backbone: pMH-MYC
  Vector type: Mammalian Expression
  Tag / fusion protein: Myc (N terminal on backbone)
Growth in bacteria
  Bacterial resistance: Chloramphenicol and Ampicillin, 25 & 100 μg/mL
  Growth temperature: 37°C
  Growth strain: ccdB Survival
  Copy number: High Copy
Gene/Insert
  Gene/Insert name: None
  Tag / fusion protein: Myc (N terminal on backbone)
Terms and licenses: Academic/Nonprofit Terms; Industry Terms: Not Available to Industry
How to cite: pMH-MYC was a gift from Michael Huen (Addgene plasmid # 101765 ; http://n2t.net/addgene:101765 ; RRID:Addgene_101765)
