[The description below was written by a language model from this plasmid's Addgene catalogue record and pLannotate feature annotations shown in this document.]
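Description:
pMH-MYC is an empty Gateway-compatible destination vector for expressing N-terminally Myc-tagged proteins in mammalian cells. The 7.8 kb plasmid replicates in E. coli from a high-copy ColE1/pUC-type origin and also carries an f1 origin. It is selected with ampicillin through the backbone β-lactamase gene and with chloramphenicol through the CmR gene inside the Gateway cassette. Because that cassette also contains the gyrase toxin gene ccdB, the unrecombined vector must be maintained in a ccdB-tolerant strain.

The expression unit is driven by the CMV immediate-early enhancer and promoter, followed by a T7 promoter and a rabbit β-globin intron, which generally improves transcript processing and expression. Downstream lie two short matches to Myc epitope sequence, consistent with the N-terminal Myc tag listed in the record, although the exact number of tag copies is not stated. These are followed by the attR1–CmR–ccdB–attR2 cassette, a reverse-oriented SP6 promoter and a bovine growth hormone polyadenylation signal. In an LR recombination reaction with an entry clone, the gene of interest replaces the CmR/ccdB segment. This places the open reading frame downstream of the Myc tag, and loss of ccdB allows counter-selection of recombinants in standard strains. A separate SV40 early promoter drives a neomycin phosphotransferase gene ending in an SV40 poly(A) signal, which should allow G418 selection of stably transfected mammalian cells. The small annotated fragments of ble, lacI, bom and an HIV-1 LTR appear to be backbone remnants rather than functional elements.

The vector is suited to transient or stable expression of Myc-tagged proteins for detection, immunoprecipitation or localisation studies. It was deposited in connection with work on DNA damage response factors.
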