Features (pLannotate 1.2.2; 30 found; start..end, strand, type, name):
     12..440     +  rep_origin     f1 ori (sequence partly withheld): f1 bacteriophage origin of replication; arrow indicates direction of (+) strand synthesis
    454..783     +  promoter       SV40 promoter: SV40 enhancer and early promoter
    850..1641    +  CDS            neo: KKA2_KLEPN - Also known as kan, nptII. Experimental evidence at protein level: Swiss-Prot protein existence level 1. Resistance to kanamycin, neomycin, paromomycin, ribostamycin, butirosin and gentamicin B. From Klebsiella pneumoniae.
   1665..1823    +  CDS            ble (fragment): BLE_KLEPN - Experimental evidence at protein level: Swiss-Prot protein existence level 1. Binding protein with a strong affinity to the bleomycin family of antibiotics. Binds to CL990; an antimitotic-antibiotic compound. From Klebsiella pneumoniae.
   1818..1939    +  polyA_signal   SV40 poly(A) signal: SV40 polyadenylation signal
   2012..2028    -  protein_bind   lac operator: The lac repressor binds to the lac operator to inhibit transcription in E. coli. This inhibition can be relieved by adding lactose or isopropyl-β-D-thiogalactopyranoside (IPTG). lac repressor encoded by lacI
   2036..2066    -  promoter       lac promoter: promoter for the E. coli lac operon
   2081..2102    -  protein_bind   CAP binding site: CAP binding activates transcription in the presence of cAMP. E. coli catabolite activator protein
   2115..2207    -  CDS            lacI (fragment): lac repressor; lacI; The lac repressor binds to the lac operator to inhibit transcription in E. coli. This inhibition can be relieved by adding lactose or isopropyl-β-D-thiogalactopyranoside (IPTG).
   2390..2978    -  rep_origin     ori: high-copy-number ColE1/pMB1/pBR322/pUC origin of replication
   3149..4009    -  CDS            AmpR: β-lactamase; bla; confers resistance to ampicillin, carbenicillin, and related antibiotics
   4010..4114    -  promoter       AmpR promoter: bla
   4173..4225    -  misc_feature   bom (fragment): basis of mobility region from pBR322
   4380..4759    +  enhancer       CMV enhancer: human cytomegalovirus immediate early enhancer
   4760..4963    +  promoter       CMV promoter: human cytomegalovirus (CMV) immediate early promoter
   4959..4992    +  LTR            5' LTR (truncated) (fragment): truncated 5' long terminal repeat (LTR) from HIV-1
   5008..5026    +  promoter       T7 promoter: promoter for bacteriophage T7 RNA polymerase
   5063..5635    +  intron         β-globin intron: intron from rabbit β-globin gene
   5693..5718    +  CDS            13xMyc (fragment): 13 tandem Myc epitope tags
   5729..5754    +  CDS            13xMyc (fragment): 13 tandem Myc epitope tags
   5795..5919    +  protein_bind   attR1: mutant version of attR; recombination site for the Gateway® LR reaction LR Clonase™
   5944..5974    +  promoter       lac UV5 promoter: E. coli lac promoter with an "up" mutation
   5998..6027    +  promoter       cat promoter (fragment): promoter of the E. coli cat gene encoding chloramphenicol acetyltransferase
   6028..6708    +  CDS            CmR: chloramphenicol acetyltransferase confers resistance to chloramphenicol
   6865..7023    +  CDS            ccdA (fragment): CCDA_ECO57 - Also known as H, letA. Experimental evidence at protein level: Swiss-Prot protein existence level 1. Antitoxin component of a type II toxin-antitoxin (TA) system which inhibits the post-segregational killing (PSK) of plasmid-free cells, also referred to as a plasmid addiction system. Binds to and blocks the activity of CcdB; will also remove bound CcdB protein from the CcdB-GyrA complex by forming a CcdA-CcdB complex, a process termed rejuvenation. Functions as a transcriptional corepressor for the ccdAB operon, repression also requires CcdB (By similarity). From Escherichia coli
   7028..7333    +  CDS            ccdB: CcdB, a bacterial toxin that poisons DNA gyrase; ccdB; Plasmids containing the ccdB gene cannot be propagated in standard E. coli strains.
   7374..7498    -  protein_bind   attR2: mutant version of attR; recombination site for the Gateway® LR reaction LR Clonase™
   7526..7544    -  promoter       SP6 promoter: promoter for bacteriophage SP6 RNA polymerase
   7570..7794    +  polyA_signal   bGH poly(A) signal: bovine growth hormone polyadenylation signal
   7798..7819    +  promoter       SV40 promoter (fragment): SV40 enhancer and early promoter
>Addgene plasmid #101765 | pMH-MYC | addgene full sequence | sequence record 194952 | Addgene NGS Result
GGGGTATCCCC
[124 nt withheld, positions 12-135]
C
[91 nt withheld, positions 137-227]
A
[49 nt withheld, positions 229-277]
CCTTTGACGTTGGAGTCCACGTTCTTT
[37 nt withheld, positions 305-341]
ACCCTATCTCGGTCTATTCTTTTGATTTATAAGGGATTTTGCCGATTTCGGCCTATTGGTTAAAAAATGA
GCTGATTTAACAAAAATTTAACGCGAATTAATTCTGTGGAATGTGTGTCAGTTAGGGTGTGGAAAGTCCC
CAGGCTCCCCAGCAGGCAGAAGTATGCAAAGCATGCATCTCAATTAGTCAGCAACCAGGTGTGGAAAGTC
CCCAGGCTCCCCAGCAGGCAGAAGTATGCAAAGCATGCATCTCAATTAGTCAGCAACCATAGTCCCGCCC
CTAACTCCGCCCATCCCGCCCCTAACTCCGCCCAGTTCCGCCCATTCTCCGCCCCATGGCTGACTAATTT
TTTTTATTTATGCAGAGGCCGAGGCCGCCTCTGCCTCTGAGCTATTCCAGAAGTAGTGAGGAGGCTTTTT
TGGAGGCCTAGGCTTTTGCAAAAAGCTCCCGGGAGCTTGTATATCCATTTTCGGATCTGATCAAGAGACA
GGATGAGGATCGTTTCGCATGATTGAACAAGATGGATTGCACGCAGGTTCTCCGGCCGCTTGGGTGGAGA
GGCTATTCGGCTATGACTGGGCACAACAGACAATCGGCTGCTCTGATGCCGCCGTGTTCCGGCTGTCAGC
GCAGGGGCGCCCGGTTCTTTTTGTCAAGACCGACCTGTCCGGTGCCCTGAATGAACTGCAGGACGAGGCA
GCGCGGCTATCGTGGCTGGCCACGACGGGCGTTCCTTGCGCAGCTGTGCTCGACGTTGTCACTGAAGCGG
GAAGGGACTGGCTGCTATTGGGCGAAGTGCCGGGGCAGGATCTCCTGTCATCTCACCTTGCTCCTGCCGA
GAAAGTATCCATCATGGCTGATGCAATGCGGCGGCTGCATACGCTTGATCCGGCTACCTGCCCATTCGAC
CACCAAGCGAAACATCGCATCGAGCGAGCACGTACTCGGATGGAAGCCGGTCTTGTCGATCAGGATGATC
TGGACGAAGAGCATCAGGGGCTCGCGCCAGCCGAACTGTTCGCCAGGCTCAAGGCGCGCATGCCCGACGG
CGAGGATCTCGTCGTGACCCATGGCGATGCCTGCTTGCCGAATATCATGGTGGAAAATGGCCGCTTTTCT
GGATTCATCGACTGTGGCCGGCTGGGTGTGGCGGACCGCTATCAGGACATAGCGTTGGCTACCCGTGATA
TTGCTGAAGAGCTTGGCGGCGAATGGGCTGACCGCTTCCTCGTGCTTTACGGTATCGCCGCTCCCGATTC
GCAGCGCATCGCCTTCTATCGCCTTCTTGACGAGTTCTTCTGAGCGGGACTCTGGGGTTCGAAATGACCG
ACCAAGCGACGCCCAACCTGCCATCACGAGATTTCGATTCCACCGCCGCCTTCTATGAAAGGTTGGGCTT
CGGAATCGTTTTCCGGGACGCCGGCTGGATGATCCTCCAGCGCGGGGATCTCATGCTGGAGTTCTTCGCC
CACCCCAACTTGTTTATTGCAGCTTATAATGGTTACAAATAAAGCAATAGCATCACAAATTTCACAAATA
AAGCATTTTTTTCACTGCATTCTAGTTGTGGTTTGTCCAAACTCATCAATGTATCTTATCATGTCTGTAT
ACCGTCGACCTCTAGCTAGAGCTTGGCGTAATCATGGTCATAGCTGTTTCCTGTGTGAAATTGTTATCCG
CTCACAATTCCACACAACATACGAGCCGGAAGCATAAAGTGTAAAGCCTGGGGTGCCTAATGAGTGAGCT
AACTCACATTAATTGCGTTGCGCTCACTGCCCGCTTTCCAGTCGGGAAACCTGTCGTGCCAGCTGCATTA
ATGAATCGGCCAACGCGCGGGGAGAGGCGGTTTGCGTATTGGGCGCTCTTCCGCTTCCTCGCTCACTGAC
TCGCTGCGCTCGGTCGTTCGGCTGCGGCGAGCGGTATCAGCTCACTCAAAGGCGGTAATACGGTTATCCA
CAGAATCAGGGGATAACGCAGGAAAGAACATGTGAGCAAAAGGCCAGCAAAAGGCCAGGAACCGTAAAAA
GGCCGCGTTGCTGGCGTTTTTCCATAGGCTCCGCCCCCCTGACGAGCATCACAAAAATCGACGCTCAAGT
CAGAGGTGGCGAAACCCGACAGGACTATAAAGATACCAGGCGTTTCCCCCTGGAAGCTCCCTCGTGCGCT
CTCCTGTTCCGACCCTGCCGCTTACCGGATACCTGTCCGCCTTTCTCCCTTCGGGAAGCGTGGCGCTTTC
TCATAGCTCACGCTGTAGGTATCTCAGTTCGGTGTAGGTCGTTCGCTCCAAGCTGGGCTGTGTGCACGAA
CCCCCCGTTCAGCCCGACCGCTGCGCCTTATCCGGTAACTATCGTCTTGAGTCCAACCCGGTAAGACACG
ACTTATCGCCACTGGCAGCAGCCACTGGTAACAGGATTAGCAGAGCGAGGTATGTAGGCGGTGCTACAGA
GTTCTTGAAGTGGTGGCCTAACTACGGCTACACTAGAAGAACAGTATTTGGTATCTGCGCTCTGCTGAAG
CCAGTTACCTTCGGAAAAAGAGTTGGTAGCTCTTGATCCGGCAAACAAACCACCGCTGGTAGCGGTGGTT
TTTTTGTTTGCAAGCAGCAGATTACGCGCAGAAAAAAAGGATCTCAAGAAGATCCTTTGATCTTTTCTAC
GGGGTCTGACGCTCAGTGGAACGAAAACTCACGTTAAGGGATTTTGGTCATGAGATTATCAAAAAGGATC
TTCACCTAGATCCTTTTAAATTAAAAATGAAGTTTTAAATCAATCTAAAGTATATATGAGTAAACTTGGT
CTGACAGTTACCAATGCTTAATCAGTGAGGCACCTATCTCAGCGATCTGTCTATTTCGTTCATCCATAGT
TGCCTGACTCCCCGTCGTGTAGATAACTACGATACGGGAGGGCTTACCATCTGGCCCCAGTGCTGCAATG
ATACCGCGAGACCCACGCTCACCGGCTCCAGATTTATCAGCAATAAACCAGCCAGCCGGAAGGGCCGAGC
GCAGAAGTGGTCCTGCAACTTTATCCGCCTCCATCCAGTCTATTAATTGTTGCCGGGAAGCTAGAGTAAG
TAGTTCGCCAGTTAATAGTTTGCGCAACGTTGTTGCCATTGCTACAGGCATCGTGGTGTCACGCTCGTCG
TTTGGTATGGCTTCATTCAGCTCCGGTTCCCAACGATCAAGGCGAGTTACATGATCCCCCATGTTGTGCA
AAAAAGCGGTTAGCTCCTTCGGTCCTCCGATCGTTGTCAGAAGTAAGTTGGCCGCAGTGTTATCACTCAT
GGTTATGGCAGCACTGCATAATTCTCTTACTGTCATGCCATCCGTAAGATGCTTTTCTGTGACTGGTGAG
TACTCAACCAAGTCATTCTGAGAATAGTGTATGCGGCGACCGAGTTGCTCTTGCCCGGCGTCAATACGGG
ATAATACCGCGCCACATAGCAGAACTTTAAAAGTGCTCATCATTGGAAAACGTTCTTCGGGGCGAAAACT
CTCAAGGATCTTACCGCTGTTGAGATCCAGTTCGATGTAACCCACTCGTGCACCCAACTGATCTTCAGCA
TCTTTTACTTTCACCAGCGTTTCTGGGTGAGCAAAAACAGGAAGGCAAAATGCCGCAAAAAAGGGAATAA
GGGCGACACGGAAATGTTGAATACTCATACTCTTCCTTTTTCAATATTATTGAAGCATTTATCAGGGTTA
TTGTCTCATGAGCGGATACATATTTGAATGTATTTAGAAAAATAAACAAATAGGGGTTCCGCGCACATTT
CCCCGAAAAGTGCCACCTGACGTCGACGGATCGGGAGATCTCCCGATCCCCTATGGTGCACTCTCAGTAC
AATCTGCTCTGATGCCGCATAGTTAAGCCAGTATCTGCTCCCTGCTTGTGTGTTGGAGGTCGCTGAGTAG
TGCGCGAGCAAAATTTAAGCTACAACAAGGCAAGGCTTGACCGACAATTGCATGAAGAATCTGCTTAGGG
TTAGGCGTTTTGCGCTGCTTCGCGATGTACGGGCCAGATATACGCGTTGACATTGATTATTGACTAGTTA
TTAATAGTAATCAATTACGGGGTCATTAGTTCATAGCCCATATATGGAGTTCCGCGTTACATAACTTACG
GTAAATGGCCCGCCTGGCTGACCGCCCAACGACCCCCGCCCATTGACGTCAATAATGACGTATGTTCCCA
TAGTAACGCCAATAGGGACTTTCCATTGACGTCAATGGGTGGAGTATTTACGGTAAACTGCCCACTTGGC
AGTACATCAAGTGTATCATATGCCAAGTACGCCCCCTATTGACGTCAATGACGGTAAATGGCCCGCCTGG
CATTATGCCCAGTACATGACCTTATGGGACTTTCCTACTTGGCAGTACATCTACGTATTAGTCATCGCTA
TTACCATGGTGATGCGGTTTTGGCAGTACATCAATGGGCGTGGATAGCGGTTTGACTCACGGGGATTTCC
AAGTCTCCACCCCATTGACGTCAATGGGAGTTTGTTTTGGCACCAAAATCAACGGGACTTTCCAAAATGT
CGTAACAACTCCGCCCCATTGACGCAAATGGGCGGTAGGCGTGTACGGTGGGAGGTCTATATAAGCAGAG
CTCTCTGGCTAACTAGAGAACCCACTGCTTACTGGCTTATCGAAATTAATACGACTCACTATAGGGAGAC
CCAAGCTAGAGTCGATCCTGAGAACTTCAGGGTGAGTTTGGGGACCCTTGATTGTTCTTTCTTTTTCGCT
ATTGTAAAATTCATGTTATATGGAGGGGGCAAAGTTTTCAGGGTGTTGTTTAGAATGGGAAGATGTCCCT
TGTATCACCATGGACCCTCATGATAATTTTGTTTCTTTCACTTTCTACTCTGTTGACAACCATTGTCTCC
TCTTATTTTCTTTTCATTTTCTGTAACTTTTTCGTTAAACTTTAGCTTGCATTTGTAACGAATTTTTAAA
TTCACTTTTGTTTATTTGTCAGATTGTAAGTACTTTCTCTAATCACTTTTTTTTCAAGGCAATCAGGGTA
TATTATATTGTACTTCAGCACAGTTTTAGAGAACAATTGTTATAATTAAATGATAAGGTAGAATATTTCT
GCATATAAATTCTGGCTGGCGTGGAAATATTCTTATTGGTAGAAACAACTACATCCTGGTCATCATCCTG
CCTTTCTCTTTATGGTTACAATGATATACACTGTTTGAGATGAGGATAAAATACTCTGAGTCCAAACCGG
GCCCCTCTGCTAACCATGTTCATGCCTTCTTCTTTTTCCTACAGCTCCTGGGCAACGTGCTGGTTTGTGC
TGTCGACCCCAAGCTTTCGCGAGCCACCATGGAACAAAAGCTGATTTCTGAAGAAGACTTGGCTAGCGAA
CAAAAGCTGATTTCTGAAGAAGACTTGGAACAAAAGCTGATTTCTGAAGAAGACTTGACCGGTACAAGTT
TGTACAAAAAAGCTGAACGAGAAACGTAAAATGATATAAATATCAATATATTAAATTAGATTTTGCATAA
AAAACAGACTACATAATACTGTAAAACACAACATATCCAGTCACTATGGCGGCCGCATTAGGCACCCCAG
GCTTTACACTTTATGCTTCCGGCTCGTATAATGTGTGGATTTTGAGTTAGGATCCGTCGAGATTTTCAGG
AGCTAAGGAAGCTAAAATGGAGAAAAAAATCACTGGATATACCACCGTTGATATATCCCAATGGCATCGT
AAAGAACATTTTGAGGCATTTCAGTCAGTTGCTCAATGTACCTATAACCAGACCGTTCAGCTGGATATTA
CGGCCTTTTTAAAGACCGTAAAGAAAAATAAGCACAAGTTTTATCCGGCCTTTATTCACATTCTTGCCCG
CCTGATGAATGCTCATCCGGAATTCCGTATGGCAATGAAAGACGGTGAGCTGGTGATATGGGATAGTGTT
CACCCTTGTTACACCGTTTTCCATGAGCAAACTGAAACGTTTTCATCGCTCTGGAGTGAATACCACGACG
ATTTCCGGCAGTTTCTACACATATATTCGCAAGATGTGGCGTGTTACGGTGAAAACCTGGCCTATTTCCC
TAAAGGGTTTATTGAGAATATGTTTTTCGTCTCAGCCAATCCCTGGGTGAGTTTCACCAGTTTTGATTTA
AACGTGGCCAATATGGACAACTTCTTCGCCCCCGTTTTCACCATGGGCAAATATTATACGCAAGGCGACA
AGGTGCTGATGCCGCTGGCGATTCAGGTTCATCATGCCGTTTGTGATGGCTTCCATGTCGGCAGAATGCT
TAATGAATTACAACAGTACTGCGATGAGTGGCAGGCGGGGCGTAATCTAGAGGATCCGGCTTACTAAAAG
CCAGATAACAGTATGCGTATTTGCGCGCTGATTTTTGCGGTATAAGAATATATACTGATATGTATACCCG
AAGTATGTCAAAAAGAGGTATGCTATGAAGCAGCGTATTACAGTGACAGTTGACAGCGACAGCTATCAGT
TGCTCAAGGCATATATGATGTCAATATCTCCGGTCTGGTAAGCACAACCATGCAGAATGAAGCCCGTCGT
CTGCGTGCCGAACGCTGGAAAGCGGAAAATCAGGAAGGGATGGCTGAGGTCGCCCGGTTTATTGAAATGA
ACGGCTCTTTTGCTGACGAGAACAGGGGCTGGTGAAATGCAGTTTAAGGTTTACACCTATAAAAGAGAGA
GCCGTTATCGTCTGTTTGTGGATGTACAGAGTGATATTATTGACACGCCCGGGCGACGGATGGTGATCCC
CCTGGCCAGTGCACGTCTGCTGTCAGATAAAGTCCCCCGTGAACTTTACCCGGTGGTGCATATCGGGGAT
GAAAGCTGGCGCATGATGACCACCGATATGGCCAGTGTGCCGGTCTCCGTTATCGGGGAAGAAGTGGCTG
ATCTCAGCCACCGCGAAAATGACATCAAAAACGCCATTAACCTGATGTTCTGGGGAATATAAATGTCAGG
CTCCCTTATACACAGCCAGTCTGCAGGTCGACCATAGTGACTGGATATGTTGTGTTTTACAGTATTATGT
AGTCTGTTTTTTATGCAAAATCTAATTTAATATATTGATATTTATATCATTTTACGTTTCTCGTTCAGCT
TTCTTGTACAAAGTGGTCTCGAGCATGCATCTAGAGGGCCCTATTCTATAGTGTCACCTAAATGCTAGAG
CTCGCTGATCAGCCTCGACTGTGCCTTCTAGTTGCCAGCCATCTGTTGTTTGCCCCTCCCCCGTGCCTTC
CTTGACCCTGGAAGGTGCCACTCCCACTGTCCTTTCCTAATAAAATGAGGAAATTGCATCGCATTGTCTG
AGTAGGTGTCATTCTATTCTGGGGGGTGGGGTGGGGCAGGACAGCAAGGGGGAGGATTGGGAAGACAATA
GCAGGCATGCTGGGGATGCGGTGGGCTCTATGGCTTCTGAGGCGGAAAGAACCAGCTGGGGCTCTAG
